>Addgene plasmid #146723 | pAc5.1B-V5-SBP-DmPop2a_K | depositor full sequence | sequence record 289169 | Full Sequence
CTTCAAGGAATTAATTCTATATTCTAAAAACACAAATGATACTTCTAAAAAAAATCATGAATGGCATCAA
CTCTGAATCAAATCTTTGCAGATGCACCTACTTCTCATTTCCACTGTCACATCATTTTTCCAGATCTCGC
TGCCTGTTATGTGGCCCACAAACCAAGACACGTTTTATGGCCATTAAAGCTGGCTGATCGTCGCCAAACA
CCAAATACATATCAATATGTACATTCGAGAAAGAAGCGATCAAAGAAGCGTCTTCGGGCGAGTAGGAGAA
TGCGGAGGAGAAGGAGAACGAGCTGATCTAGTATCTCTCCACAATCCAATGCCAACTGACCAACTGGCCA
TATTCGGAGCAATTTGAAGCCAATTTCCATCGCCTGGCGATCGCTCCATTCTTGGCTATATGTTTTTCAC
CGTTCCCGGGGCCATTTTCAAAGACTCGTCGGTAAGATAAGATTGTGTCACTCGCTGTCTCTCTTCATTT
GTCGAAGAATGCTGAGGAATTTCGCGATGACGTCGGCGAGTATTTTGAAGAATGAGAATAATTTGTATTT
ATACGAAAATCAGTTAGTGGAATTTTCTACAAAAACATGTTATCTATAGATAATTTTGTTGCAAAATATG
TTGACTATGACAAAGATTGTATGTATATACCTTTAATGTATTCTCATTTTCTTATGTATTTATAATGGCA
ATGATGATACTGATGATATTTTAAGATGATGCCAGACCACAGGCTGATTTCTGCGTCTTTTGCCGAACGC
AGTGCATGTGCGGTTGTTGTTTTTTGGAATAGTTTCAATTTTCGGACTGTCCGCTTTGATTTCAGTTTCT
TGGCTTATTCAAAAAGCAAAGTAAAGCCAAAAAAGCGAGATGGCAATACCAAATGCGGCAAAACGGTAGT
GGAAGGAAAGGGGTGCGGGGCAGCGGAAGGAAGGGTGGGGCGGGGCGTGGCGGGGTCTGTGGCTGGGCGC
GACGTCACCGACGTTGGAGCCACTCCTTTGACCATGTGTGCGTGTGTGTATTATTCGTGTCTCGCCACTC
GCCGGTTGTTTTTTTCTTTTTATCTCGCTCTCTCTAGCGCCATCTCGTACGCATGCTCAACGCACCGCAT
GTTGCCGTGTCCTTTATGCGTCATTTTGGCTCGAAATAGGCAATTATTTAAACAAAGATTAGTCAACGAA
AACGCTAAAATAAATAAGTCTACAATATGGTTACTTATTGCCATGTGTGTGCAGCCAACGATAGCAACAA
AAGCAACAACACAGTGGCTTTCCCTCTTTCACTTTTTGTTTGCAAGCGCGTGCGAGCAAGACGGCACGAC
CGGCAAACGCAATTACGCTGACAAAGAGCAGACGAAGTTTTGGCCGAAAAACATCAAGGCGCCTGATACG
AATGCATTTGCAATAACAATTGCGATATTTAATATTGTTTATGAAGCTGTTTGACTTCAAAACACACAAA
AAAAAAAATAAAACAAATTATTTGAAAGAGAATTAGGAATCGGACAGCTTATCGTTACGGGCTAACAGCA
CACCGAGACGAAATAGCTTACCTGACGTCACAGCCTCTGGAAGAACTGCCGCCAAGCAGAGAGAGAGAGA
AAAAGAGGGAGAGCAGCTTAGACCGCATGTGCTTGTGTGTGAGGCGTCTCTCTCTTCGTCTCCTGTTTGC
GCAAACGCATAGACTGCACTGAGAAAATCGATTACCTATTTTTTATGAATGAATATTTGCACTATTACTA
TTCAAAACTATTAAGATAGCAATCACATTCAATAGCCAAATACTATACCACCTGAGCGATGCAACGAAAT
GATCAATTTGAGCAAAAATGCTGCATATTTAGGACGGCATCATTATAGAAATGCTTCTTGCTGTGTACTT
TTCTCTCGTCTGGCAGCTGTTTCGCCGTTATTGTTAAAACCGGCTTAAGTTAGGTGTGTTTTCTACGACT
AGTGATGCCCCTACTAGAAGATGTGTGTTGCACAAATGTCCCTGAATAACCAATTTGAAGTGCAGATAGC
AGTAAACGTAAGCTAATATGAATATTATTTAACTGTAATGTTTTAATATCGCTGGACATTACTAATAAAC
CCACTATAAACACATGTACATATGTATGTTTTGGCATACAATGAGTAGTTGGGGAAAAAATGTGTAAAAG
CACCGTGACCATCACAGCATAAAGATAACCAGCTGAAGTATCGAATATGAGTAACCCCCAAATTGAATCA
CATGCCGCAACTGATAGGACCCATGGAAGTACACTCTTCATGGCGATATACAAGACACACACAAGCACGA
ACACCCAGTTGCGGAGGAAATTCTCCGTAAATGAAAACCCAATCGGCGAACAATTCATACCCATATATGG
TAAAAGTTTTGAACGCGACTTGAGAGCGGAGAGCATTGCGGCTGATAAGGTTTTAGCGCTAAGCGGGCTT
TATAAAACGGGCTGCGGGACCAGTTTTCATATCACTACCGTTTGAGTTCTTGTGCTGTGTGGATACTCCT
CCCGACACAAAGCCGCTCCATCAGCCAGCAGTCGTCTAATCCAGAGACCCCGGATCGGGGTACCTGGCGG
CCACCATGGGTAAGCCTATCCCTAACCCTCTCCTCGGTCTCGATTCTACGCCCGGAAGCGGTAGCGGTAC
CATGGACGAGAAGACCACCGGCTGGGGGGGCGGCCACGTGGTGGAGGGCCTGGCCGGCGAGCTGGAGCAG
CTGCGGGCCAGGCTGGAGCACCACCCTCAGGGCCAGCGGGAGCCCTCCGGCGGCTGCAAGCCCCCAAGCT
TGAATTCTGCAGATATCATGAAATGGACAATGCCCTCGGCCATCAGTGGCGCGCCACATGCCCACATACC
CAGCAACGAGGAGTGCGGCATCCGCGATGTGTGGAAGCAAAACCTGGAGGAGGAGTTCCGCACCATACGG
AAAGTGGTGCAGAAGTACCACTATGTGGCCATGGACACCGAGTTTCCAGGCGTGGTAGCACGTCCAGTCG
GCGAGTTCCGCTCCACGGCGGACTATCATTACCAGCTGCTGCGCTGTAATGTCGATCTGCTGCGGATTAT
CCAATTGGGCCTTACCTTCATGGACGACGATGGAAAGACACCACCCGGCTACTCCACCTGGCAGTTCAAC
TTCAAGTTTAACCTGAGCGAGGACATGTATGCGCAGGACTCGATCGATCTGCTGCAGAACTCCGGAATTC
AGTTCAAGAAGCACGAGGAGGATGGCATCGATCCCATCGACTTCGCCGAACTGCTGATGAGCTCTGGCAT
CGTGCTGGTGGAAAACTTCAAGTGGCTGTGCTTCCACTCCGGCTACGATTTTGGCTACCTTCTAAAGCTG
CTCACCGATCAGAACCTGCCCCCGGACGAATCTGAATTTTTCGATCTGCTGCACATCTACTTTCCCAACA
TCTTCGACATCAAGTATCTGATGAAGTCGTGCAAGAACCTGAAAGGCGGCCTGCAGGAGGTTGCCGATCA
GCTGGAACTGCGGCGCGTGGGCCCCCAGCATCAGGCCGGCTCGGATGCTCTGCTGACGGGCATGGCCTTC
TTCAAAATGCGTGAGATGTTCTTCGAGGACAACATCGACCATGCGAAGTACTCCGGACACCTGTACGGCC
TGGGTACCTCCTTCATTGTCAATGGCACCAACTTCCACGACAGCAACGGTGAGACGAACAGCGCTTCATA
ATCTAGAGGGCCCGCGGTTCGAACCCGCTGATCAGCCTCGACTGTGCCTTCTAAGGCCTGAGCTCGCTGA
TCAGCCTCGATCGAGGATCCAGACATGATAAGATACATTGATGAGTTTGGACAAACCACAACTAGAATGC
AGTGAAAAAAATGCTTTATTTGTGAAATTTGTGATGCTATTGCTTTATTTGTAACCATTATAAGCTGCAA
TAAACAAGTTAACAACAACAATTGCATTCATTTTATGTTTCAGGTTCAGGGGGAGGTGTGGGAGGTTTTT
TAAAGCAAGTAAAACCTCTACAAATGTGGTATGGCTGATTATGATCAGTCGACCGATGCCCTTGAGAGCC
TTCAACCCAGTCAGCTCCTTCCGGTGGGCGCGGGGCATGACTATCGTCGCCGCACTTATGACTGTCTTCT
TTATCATGCAACTCGTAGGACAGGTGCCGGCAGCGCTCTGGGTCATTTTCGGCGAGGACCGCTTTCGCTG
GAGCGCGACGATGATCGGCCTGTCGCTTGCGGTATTCGGAATCTTGCACGCCCTCGCTCAAGCCTTCGTC
ACTGGTCCCGCCACCAAACGTTTCGGCGAGAAGCAGGCCATTATCGCCGGCATGGCGGCCGACGCGCTGG
GCTACGTCTTGCTGGCGTTCGCGACGCGAGGCTGGATGGCCTTCCCCATTATGATTCTTCTCGCTTCCGG
CGGCATCGGGATGCCCGCGTTGCAGGCCATGCTGTCCAGGCAGGTAGATGACGACCATCAGGGACAGCTT
CAAGGATCGCTCGCGGCTCTTACCAGCCAGCAAAAGGCCAGGAACCGTAAAAAGGCCGCGTTGCTGGCGT
TTTTCCATAGGCTCCGCCCCCCTGACGAGCATCACAAAAATCGACGCTCAAGTCAGAGGTGGCGAAACCC
GACAGGACTATAAAGATACCAGGCGTTTCCCCCTGGAAGCTCCCTCGTGCGCTCTCCTGTTCCGACCCTG
CCGCTTACCGGATACCTGTCCGCCTTTCTCCCTTCGGGAAGCGTGGCGCTTTCTCAATGCTCACGCTGTA
GGTATCTCAGTTCGGTGTAGGTCGTTCGCTCCAAGCTGGGCTGTGTGCACGAACCCCCCGTTCAGCCCGA
CCGCTGCGCCTTATCCGGTAACTATCGTCTTGAGTCCAACCCGGTAAGACACGACTTATCGCCACTGGCA
GCAGCCACTGGTAACAGGATTAGCAGAGCGAGGTATGTAGGCGGTGCTACAGAGTTCTTGAAGTGGTGGC
CTAACTACGGCTACACTAGAAGGACAGTATTTGGTATCTGCGCTCTGCTGAAGCCAGTTACCTTCGGAAA
AAGAGTTGGTAGCTCTTGATCCGGCAAACAAACCACCGCTGGTAGCGGTGGTTTTTTTGTTTGCAAGCAG
CAGATTACGCGCAGAAAAAAAGGATCTCAAGAAGATCCTTTGATCTTTTCTACGGGGTCTGACGCTCAGT
GGAACGAAAACTCACGTTAAGGGATTTTGGTCATGAGATTATCAAAAAGGATCTTCACCTAGATCCTTTT
AAATTAAAAATGAAGTTTTAAATCAATCTAAAGTATATATGAGTAAACTTGGTCTGACAGTTACCAATGC
TTAATCAGTGAGGCACCTATCTCAGCGATCTGTCTATTTCGTTCATCCATAGTTGCCTGACTCCCCGTCG
TGTAGATAACTACGATACGGGAGGGCTTACCATCTGGCCCCAGTGCTGCAATGATACCGCGAGACCCACG
CTCACCGGCTCCAGATTTATCAGCAATAAACCAGCCAGCCGGAAGGGCCGAGCGCAGAAGTGGTCCTGCA
ACTTTATCCGCCTCCATCCAGTCTATTAATTGTTGCCGGGAAGCTAGAGTAAGTAGTTCGCCAGTTAATA
GTTTGCGCAACGTTGTTGCCATTGCTGCAGGCATCGTGGTGTCACGCTCGTCGTTTGGTATGGCTTCATT
CAGCTCCGGTTCCCAACGATCAAGGCGAGTTACATGATCCCCCATGTTGTGCAAAAAAGCGGTTAGCTCC
TTCGGTCCTCCGATCGTTGTCAGAAGTAAGTTGGCCGCAGTGTTATCACTCATGGTTATGGCAGCACTGC
ATAATTCTCTTACTGTCATGCCATCCGTAAGATGCTTTTCTGTGACTGGTGAGTACTCAACCAAGTCATT
CTGAGAATAGTGTATGCGGCGACCGAGTTGCTCTTGCCCGGCGTCAACACGGGATAATACCGCGCCACAT
AGCAGAACTTTAAAAGTGCTCATCATTGGAAAACGTTCTTCGGGGCGAAAACTCTCAAGGATCTTACCGC
TGTTGAGATCCAGTTCGATGTAACCCACTCGTGCACCCAACTGATCTTCAGCATCTTTTACTTTCACCAG
CGTTTCTGGGTGAGCAAAAACAGGAAGGCAAAATGCCGCAAAAAAGGGAATAAGGGCGACACGGAAATGT
TGAATACTCATACTCTTCCTTTTTCAATATTATTGAAGCATTTATCAGGGTTATTGTCTCATGAGCGGAT
ACATATTTGAATGTATTTAGAAAAATAAACAAATAGGGGTTCCGCGCACATTTCCCCGAAAAGTGCCACC
TGACGTCTAAGAAACCATTATTATCATGACATTAACCTATAAAAATAGGCGTATCACGAGGCCCTTTCGT
Features (pLannotate 1.2.2; 10 found; start..end, strand, type, name):
     56..2568    +  promoter       Ac5 promoter: Drosophila melanogaster actin 5C promoter
   2599..2640    +  CDS            V5 tag: epitope tag from simian virus 5
   2662..2775    +  CDS            SBP: streptavidin-binding peptide selected from a peptide library; binds streptavidin with nanomolar affinity (Keefe et al., 2001)
   2896..3669    +  CDS            CNOT7 (fragment): CNOT7_HUMAN - Also known as CAF1. Experimental evidence at protein level: Swiss-Prot protein existence level 1. Has 3'-5' poly(A) exoribonuclease activity for synthetic poly(A) RNA substrate. Its function seems to be partially redundant with that of CNOT8. Catalytic component of the CCR4-NOT complex which is one of the major cellular mRNA deadenylases and is linked to various cellular processes including bulk mRNA degradation, miRNA-mediated repression, translational repression during translational initiation and general transcription regulation. During miRNA-mediated repression the complex se
   3796..3930    -  polyA_signal   SV40 poly(A) signal: SV40 polyadenylation signal
   3953..4037    -  CDS            large T antigen (fragment): large T antigen from SV40 (simian virus 40)
   4038..4508    +  CDS            TcR (fragment): tetracycline efflux protein; tet; confers resistance to tetracycline
   4552..5140    -  rep_origin     ori: high-copy-number ColE1/pMB1/pBR322/pUC origin of replication
   5311..6171    -  CDS            AmpR: β-lactamase; bla; confers resistance to ampicillin, carbenicillin, and related antibiotics
   6172..6276    -  promoter       AmpR promoter: bla
