[The description below was written by a language model from this plasmid's Addgene catalogue record and pLannotate feature annotations shown in this document.]
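Description:
pAc5.1B-V5-SBP-DmPop2a_K is a 6,370 nt insect expression plasmid for producing tagged Drosophila melanogaster Pop2 (CG5684, also called CAF1, the fly counterpart of CNOT7) in cultured fly cells. The catalogue entry lists the backbone as unknown, although the name and the annotated features suggest a pAc5.1-type vector. It is maintained in E. coli through a ColE1/pUC-family origin and selected with ampicillin via the β-lactamase gene and its bla promoter. The record describes it as low copy, even though the origin is annotated as a high-copy type. No selectable marker for insect cells is annotated, so the design seems suited to transient transfection, though the record does not say so. Short fragments annotated as tetracycline resistance and SV40 large T antigen appear to be non-functional backbone remnants.

Expression is driven by the strong constitutive Drosophila actin 5C promoter. Downstream lie a V5 epitope tag and a streptavidin-binding peptide (SBP), followed by the Pop2 open reading frame and an SV40 polyadenylation signal. This order places both tags at the N-terminus. The annotation software labelled the insert as a fragment of human CNOT7, which reflects homology rather than origin, since the catalogue states the ORF derives from the fly CG5684-PA isoform. The insert carries one non-silent change, I164F, which the depositor found in two clones from independent experiments.

Pop2/CAF1 is a catalytic deadenylase subunit of the CCR4-NOT complex, which acts in mRNA decay and translational repression. The V5 tag allows immunodetection, and SBP allows streptavidin-based pulldown of the protein and its partners. The depositor sequence may be theoretical or based on Sanger reads.
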