Addgene plasmid #146723: pAc5.1B-V5-SBP-DmPop2a_K
Purpose: Insect Expression of DmPop2a
Depositing lab: Elisa Izaurralde. Depositing organization: Max Planck Institute for Developmental Biology.
Backbone
  Vector backbone: Unknown
  Vector type: Insect Expression
Growth in bacteria
  Bacterial resistance: Ampicillin, 100 μg/mL
  Growth temperature: 37°C
  Growth strain: DH5alpha
  Copy number: Low Copy
Gene/Insert
  Gene/Insert name: DmPop2a
  Species: D. melanogaster (fly)
  Mutation: ORF extracted from CG5684-PA; NM_140281.2, with one non silent mutation I164F;the annotated variations were found in two different clones from 2 independent experiments.
  Entrez Gene: Pop2 (a.k.a. Dmel_CG5684, CAF1, CG5684, CNOT7, Caf1, Dmel\CG5684, POP2, pop2)
  Cloning method: Unknown
Terms and licenses: Academic/Nonprofit Terms; Industry Terms: Not Available to Industry
Depositor comments: Plasmids from this collection were made available to the research community and donated after the lab closed. Please note that the sequence provided by the depositing laboratory may be theoretical/predicted or based on Sanger sequencing results. There may be discrepancies between sequencing results obtained by Addgene and the depositor sequence. If an Addgene verified sequence is not available, please contact before placing your order to request that our lab fully sequence the plasmid.
How to cite: pAc5.1B-V5-SBP-DmPop2a_K was a gift from Elisa Izaurralde (Addgene plasmid # 146723 ; http://n2t.net/addgene:146723 ; RRID:Addgene_146723)
